>Addgene plasmid #222842 | pT7-module5 | addgene full sequence | sequence record 446497 | Addgene NGS Result
TTTACACTTTATGCTTCCGGCTCGTATGTTGTGTGGAATTGTGAGCGGATAACAATTTCACACAGGAAAC
AGCTATGACCATGATTACGCCAAGCTCTAATACGACTCACTATAGGGAAAGCTTGGTCTCGCGGAACCTT
GAATGTCGATCGACTTGCCTTCCGCACAATACATCATTTCTTCTTAGCTTTTTTTCTTCTTCTTCGTTCA
TACAGTTTTTTTTTGTTTATCAGCTTACATTTTCTTGAACCGTAGCTTTCGTTTTCTTCTTTTTAACTTT
CCATTCGGAGTTTTTGTATCTTGTTTCATAGTTTGTCCCAGGATTAGAATGATTAGGCATCGAACCTTCA
AGAATTTGATTGAATAAAACATCTTCATTCTTAAGATATGAAGATAATCTTCAAAAGGCCCCTGGGAATC
TGAAAGAAGAGAAGCAGGCCCATTTATATGGGAAAGAACAATAGTATTTCTTATATAGGCCCATTTAAGT
TGAAAACAATCTTCAAAAGTCCCACATCGCTTAGATAAGAAAACGAAGCTGAGTTTATATACAGCTAGAG
TCGAAGTAGTGATTGGGGTCTTCAACCCAGTGGACATAAGCGAAGACCCGTTTTAGAGCTAGAAATAGCA
AGTTAAAATAAGGCTAGTCCGTTATCAACTTGAAAAAGTGGCACCGAGTCGGTGCTTTTTTTTTTTTGTG
CGAGGAACTCTATGTCGAGACCGAATTCACTGGCCGTCGTTTTACAACGTCGTGACTGGGAAAACCCTGG
CGTTACCCAACTTAATCGCCTTGCAGCACATCCCCCTTTCGCCAGCTGGCGTAATAGCGAAGAGGCCCGC
ACCGATCGCCCTTCCCAACAGTTGCGCAGCCTGAATGGCGAATGGAAATTGTAAGCGTTAATATTTTGTT
AAAATTCGCGTTAAATTTTTGTTAAATCAGCTCATTTTTTAACCAATAGGCCGAAATCGGCAAAATCCCT
TATAAATCAAAAGAATAGACCGAGATAGGGT
[37 nt withheld, positions 1012-1048]
AAAGAACGTGGACTCCAACGTCAAAGG
[49 nt withheld, positions 1076-1124]
T
[91 nt withheld, positions 1126-1216]
G
[124 nt withheld, positions 1218-1341]
CAGGTGGCACTTTTCGGGGAAATGTGCGCGGAACCCCTATTTGTTTATTTTTCTAAATACATTCAAATAT
GTATCCGCTCATGAGACAATAACCCTGATAAATGCTTCAATAATATTGAAAAAGGAAGAGTATGAGTATT
CAACATTTCCGTGTCGCCCTTATTCCCTTTTTTGCGGCATTTTGCCTTCCTGTTTTTGCTCACCCAGAAA
CGCTGGTGAAAGTAAAAGATGCTGAAGATCAGTTGGGTGCACGAGTGGGTTACATCGAACTGGATCTCAA
CAGCGGTAAGATCCTTGAGAGTTTTCGCCCCGAAGAACGTTTTCCAATGATGAGCACTTTTAAAGTTCTG
CTATGTGGCGCGGTATTATCCCGTATTGACGCCGGGCAAGAGCAACTCGGTCGCCGCATACACTATTCTC
AGAATGACTTGGTTGAGTACTCACCAGTCACAGAAAAGCATCTTACGGATGGCATGACAGTAAGAGAATT
ATGCAGTGCTGCCATAACCATGAGTGATAACACTGCGGCCAACTTACTTCTGACAACGATCGGAGGACCG
AAGGAGCTAACCGCTTTTTTGCACAACATGGGGGATCATGTAACTCGCCTTGATCGTTGGGAACCGGAGC
TGAATGAAGCCATACCAAACGACGAGCGTGACACCACGATGCCTGTAGCAATGGCAACAACGTTGCGCAA
ACTATTAACTGGCGAACTACTTACTCTAGCTTCCCGGCAACAATTAATAGACTGGATGGAGGCGGATAAA
GTTGCAGGACCACTTCTGCGCTCGGCCCTTCCGGCTGGCTGGTTTATTGCTGATAAATCTGGAGCCGGTG
AGCGTGGTTCTCGCGGTATCATTGCAGCACTGGGGCCAGATGGTAAGCCCTCCCGTATCGTAGTTATCTA
CACGACGGGGAGTCAGGCAACTATGGATGAACGAAATAGACAGATCGCTGAGATAGGTGCCTCACTGATT
AAGCATTGGTAACTGTCAGACCAAGTTTACTCATATATACTTTAGATTGATTTAAAACTTCATTTTTAAT
TTAAAAGGATCTAGGTGAAGATCCTTTTTGATAATCTCATGACCAAAATCCCTTAACGTGAGTTTTCGTT
CCACTGAGCGTCAGACCCCGTAGAAAAGATCAAAGGATCTTCTTGAGATCCTTTTTTTCTGCGCGTAATC
TGCTGCTTGCAAACAAAAAAACCACCGCTACCAGCGGTGGTTTGTTTGCCGGATCAAGAGCTACCAACTC
TTTTTCCGAAGGTAACTGGCTTCAGCAGAGCGCAGATACCAAATACTGTTCTTCTAGTGTAGCCGTAGTT
AGGCCACCACTTCAAGAACTCTGTAGCACCGCCTACATACCTCGCTCTGCTAATCCTGTTACCAGTGGCT
GCTGCCAGTGGCGATAAGTCGTGTCTTACCGGGTTGGACTCAAGACGATAGTTACCGGATAAGGCGCAGC
GGTCGGGCTGAACGGGGGGTTCGTGCACACAGCCCAGCTTGGAGCGAACGACCTACACCGAACTGAGATA
CCTACAGCGTGAGCTATGAGAAAGCGCCACGCTTCCCGAAGGGAGAAAGGCGGACAGGTATCCGGTAAGC
GGCAGGGTCGGAACAGGAGAGCGCACGAGGGAGCTTCCAGGGGGAAACGCCTGGTATCTTTATAGTCCTG
TCGGGTTTCGCCACCTCTGACTTGAGCGTCGATTTTTGTGATGCTCGTCAGGGGGGCGGAGCCTATGGAA
AAACGCCAGCAACGCGGCCTTTTTACGGTTCCTGGCCTTTTGCTGGCCTTTTGCTCACATGTTCTTTCCT
GCGTTATCCCCTGATTCTGTGGATAACCGTATTACCGCCTTTGAGTGAGCTGATACCGCTCGCCGCAGCC
GAACGACCGAGCGCAGCGAGTCAGTGAGCGAGGAAGCGGAAGAGCGCCCAATACGCAAACCGCCTCTCCC
CGCGCGTTGGCCGATTCATTAATGCAGCTGGCACGACAGGTTTCCCGACTGGAAAGCGGGCAGTGAGCGC
AACGCAATTAATGTGAGTTAGCTCACTCATTAGGCACCCCAGGC
Features (pLannotate 1.2.2; 12 found; start..end, strand, type, name):
      1..31      +  promoter       lac promoter: promoter for the E. coli lac operon
     39..55      +  protein_bind   lac operator: The lac repressor binds to the lac operator to inhibit transcription in E. coli. This inhibition can be relieved by adding lactose or isopropyl-β-D-thiogalactopyranoside (IPTG). lac repressor encoded by lacI
     98..116     +  promoter       T7 promoter: promoter for bacteriophage T7 RNA polymerase
    503..519     +  promoter       AtU6 promoter (fragment): consensus promoter from the three Arabidopsis U6 snRNA genes (Waibel and Filipowicz, 1990; Nekrasov et al., 2013)
    610..685     +  misc_RNA       gRNA scaffold: guide RNA scaffold for the Streptococcus pyogenes CRISPR/Cas9 system
    725..882     +  CDS            lacZα (fragment): LacZα fragment of β-galactosidase; lacZ fragment
    913..1341    -  rep_origin     f1 ori (sequence partly withheld): f1 bacteriophage origin of replication; arrow indicates direction of (+) strand synthesis
   1368..1472    +  promoter       AmpR promoter: bla
   1473..2333    +  CDS            AmpR: β-lactamase; bla; confers resistance to ampicillin, carbenicillin, and related antibiotics
   2504..3092    +  rep_origin     ori: high-copy-number ColE1/pMB1/pBR322/pUC origin of replication
   3275..3367    +  CDS            lacI (fragment): lac repressor; lacI; The lac repressor binds to the lac operator to inhibit transcription in E. coli. This inhibition can be relieved by adding lactose or isopropyl-β-D-thiogalactopyranoside (IPTG).
   3380..3401    +  protein_bind   CAP binding site: CAP binding activates transcription in the presence of cAMP. E. coli catabolite activator protein
