[The description below was written by a language model from this plasmid's Addgene catalogue record and pLannotate feature annotations shown in this document.]
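Description:
pT7-module5 is a small (about 3.4 kb) E. coli cloning plasmid built on the pT7Blue backbone and catalogued as an empty CRISPR backbone. It serves as the "module 5" subcloning vector in a Golden Gate scheme for assembling CRISPR/Cas9 vectors. It is propagated at high copy from a ColE1/pUC-type origin and selected with ampicillin through the β-lactamase gene and its native promoter. An f1 origin is also present, a standard element that permits single-stranded DNA production. The remaining backbone features are typical of pT7Blue-type cloning vectors: a CAP binding site, lac promoter and operator, a T7 promoter upstream of the cloning region, a lacZα fragment downstream of it, and a short lacI remnant.

The functional payload, according to the depositor's comment, is a U6-26 promoter paired with an sgRNA scaffold. The annotation agrees with this, detecting an Arabidopsis U6 snRNA promoter consensus fragment followed roughly 90 nt later by the Streptococcus pyogenes Cas9 guide RNA scaffold. U6 promoters recruit RNA polymerase III and are the usual choice for expressing guide RNAs, and the Arabidopsis origin of this one suggests use in plants, though the record does not name a target organism. A user would presumably introduce a target-specific spacer between the promoter and scaffold, then transfer the resulting sgRNA expression unit into a final vector alongside the other modules. The record does not state the type IIS enzyme, the overhangs, or the other modules of the system. The listed growth strain is ccdB Survival, yet no ccdB cassette is annotated in the feature table, so the record does not explain the reason for that strain choice.
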