Addgene plasmid #222842: pT7-module5
Purpose: (Empty Backbone) Subcloning for Golden Gate assembly of CRISPR/Cas9 vectors (module 5)
Depositing lab: Hidenori Takeuchi. Depositing organization: Nagoya University.
Backbone
  Vector backbone: pT7Blue
  Vector type: CRISPR
Growth in bacteria
  Bacterial resistance: Ampicillin, 50 μg/mL
  Growth temperature: 37°C
  Growth strain: ccdB Survival
  Copy number: High Copy
Gene/Insert
  Gene/Insert name: None
Terms and licenses: Academic/Nonprofit Terms; Industry Terms: Not Available to Industry
Depositor comments: U6-26 promoter & sgRNA scaffold
How to cite: pT7-module5 was a gift from Hidenori Takeuchi (Addgene plasmid # 222842 ; http://n2t.net/addgene:222842 ; RRID:Addgene_222842)
